Addgene plasmid #160858: pLNL1126
Purpose: PJ23110-RBS-FaAAT2-mRuby2-tL3S2P24_KanR_p15A
Depositing lab: John Dueber. Depositing organization: University of California, Berkeley. Publication: Exploration of Acetylation as a Base-Labile Protecting Group in Escherichia coli for an Indigo Precursor. Latimer LN, Russ ZN, Lucas J, Dueber JE. ACS Synth Biol. 2020 Sep 18. doi: 10.1021/acssynbio.0c00297. PubMed 32886882.
Backbone
  Vector backbone: p15A
  Total vector size (bp): 4373
  Vector type: Bacterial Expression, Synthetic Biology
Growth in bacteria
  Bacterial resistance: Kanamycin, 50 μg/mL
  Growth temperature: 37°C
  Growth strain: DH5alpha
  Copy number: Low Copy
Gene/Insert
  Gene/Insert name: Alcohol acyl transferase (alt name: FaAAT2)
  Species: Fragaria ananassa
  Insert size (bp): 2017
  Promoter: PJ23110
  Tag / fusion protein: mRuby2 (C terminal on insert)
  Cloning method: Restriction Enzyme; 5′ cloning site BsaI (destroyed during cloning); 3′ cloning site BsaI (destroyed during cloning)
  Sequencing primers: 5′ accatctgaatcatgcgcgg; 3′ ctggttccggctgtcttgc
Terms and licenses: Academic/Nonprofit Terms; Industry Terms: Not Available to Industry
How to cite: pLNL1126 was a gift from John Dueber (Addgene plasmid # 160858 ; http://n2t.net/addgene:160858 ; RRID:Addgene_160858)
