[The description below was written by a language model from this plasmid's Addgene catalogue record and pLannotate feature annotations shown in this document.]
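Description:
pLNL1126 is a small bacterial expression plasmid for synthetic biology work in Escherichia coli, built on a p15A-origin backbone and selected with kanamycin through an aph(3')-Ia aminoglycoside phosphotransferase gene. The p15A origin gives a low to medium copy number and is compatible with ColE1-type plasmids, so the construct can be co-maintained with other expression vectors in multi-plasmid pathway experiments. The catalogue lists the total size as 4,373 bp, while the sequenced record behind the feature table is 4,247 nt; the record does not explain this difference.

The payload is a single constitutive expression unit: the Anderson-series promoter J23110 and a ribosome binding site driving the strawberry (Fragaria ananassa) alcohol acyl transferase FaAAT2, fused at its C terminus to the red fluorescent protein mRuby2 and closed by the synthetic terminator L3S2P24. The automated annotation labels the promoter as a fragment of J23119 and the enzyme as a partial match to an apple alcohol acyl transferase. These are most likely nearest-homolog hits reflecting the closely related Anderson promoter family and a homologous plant enzyme, rather than different parts. The short bom and RSF ori fragments are likewise partial matches in the backbone. The insert was assembled using BsaI sites that were destroyed in cloning, consistent with Golden Gate-style assembly.

The mRuby2 fusion lets enzyme expression be followed by fluorescence. The associated publication explores acetylation as a base-labile protecting group for an indigo precursor in E. coli, which suggests that this plasmid served to express and test FaAAT2 as a candidate acyltransferase for that purpose.
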