Features (pLannotate 1.2.2; 7 found; start..end, strand, type, name):
    227..1042    -  CDS            KanR: aminoglycoside phosphotransferase; aph(3')-Ia; confers resistance to kanamycin in bacteria or G418 (Geneticin®) in eukaryotes
   1191..1212    +  misc_feature   bom (fragment): basis of mobility region from pBR322
   1311..1366    -  rep_origin     RSF ori (fragment): Plasmids containing the RSF 1030 origin of replication can be propagated in E. coli cells that contain additional plasmids with compatible origins.
   1454..1999    -  rep_origin     p15A ori: Plasmids containing the medium-copy-number p15A origin of replication can be propagated in E. coli cells that contain a second plasmid with the ColE1 origin.
   2230..2258    +  promoter       J23119 promoter (fragment): bacterial promoter (Registry of Standard Biological Parts BBa J23119)
   2286..3518    +  CDS            AAT1GSA (fragment): ATGSA_MALDO - Experimental evidence at protein level: Swiss-Prot protein existence level 1. Involved in the biosynthesis of volatile esters which confer ripe apple fruit flavor (PubMed:24661745). Alcohol acyl transferase that can use a wide range of alcohols as substrate, including 2- methylbutanol, hexanol and ethanol, to produce esters such as butyl butanoate, butyl hexanoate, hexyl butanoate, ethyl butanoate and ethyl hexanoate and, to some extent, 2-methylbutyl acetate (2MBA), butyl acetate, hexyl acetate and 2-methylbutyl butanoate (2MBB) (PubMed:24661745). From Malus domestica (Apple) (P
   3465..4172    +  CDS            mRuby2: mRuby2 is a basic (constitutively fluorescent) red fluorescent protein published in 2012, derived from Entacmaea quadricolor. It has moderate acid sensitivity.
>Addgene plasmid #160858 | pLNL1126 | addgene full sequence | sequence record 323029 | Addgene NGS Result
ATCTGCTCGTCAGTGGTGCTCACACTGACGAATCATGTACAGATCATACCGATGACTGCCTGGCGACTCA
CAACTAAGCAAGACAGCCGGAACCAGCGCCGGCGAACACCACTGCATATATGGCATATCACAACAGTCCA
CGTCTCAAGCAGTTACAGAGATGTTACGAACCACTAGTGCACTGCAGTACAGCGGCCGCGTGTTACAACC
AATTAACCAATTCTGATTAGAAAAACTCATCGAGCATCAAATGAAACTGCAATTTATTCATATCAGGATT
ATCAATACCATATTTTTGAAAAAGCCGTTTCTGTAATGAAGGAGAAAACTCACCGAGGCAGTTCCATAGG
ATGGCAAGATCCTGGTATCGGTCTGCGATTCCGACTCGTCCAACATCAATACAACCTATTAATTTCCCCT
CGTCAAAAATAAGGTTATCAAGTGAGAAATCACCATGAGTGACGACTGAATCCGGTGAGAATGGCAAAAG
CTTATGCATTTCTTTCCAGACTTGTTCAACAGGCCAGCCATTACGCTCGTCATCAAAATCACTCGCATCA
ACCAAACCGTTATTCATTCGTGATTGCGCCTGAGCGAGGCGAAATACGCGATCGCTGTTAAAAGGACAAT
TACAAACAGGAATCGAATGCAACCGGCGCAGGAACACTGCCAGCGCATCAACAATATTTTCACCTGAATC
AGGATATTCTTCTAATACCTGGAATGCTGTTTTCCCGGGGATCGCAGTGGTGAGTAACCATGCATCATCA
GGAGTACGGATAAAATGCTTGATGGTCGGAAGAGGCATAAATTCCGTCAGCCAGTTTAGTCTGACCATCT
CATCTGTAACATCATTGGCAACGCTACCTTTGCCATGTTTCAGAAACAACTCTGGCGCATCGGGCTTCCC
ATACAATCGATAGATTGTCGCACCTGATTGCCCGACATTATCGCGAGCCCATTTATACCCATATAAATCA
GCATCCATGTTGGAATTTAATCGCGGCCTGGAGCAAGACGTTTCCCGTTGAATATGGCTCATAACACCCC
TTGTATTACTGTTTATGTAAGCAGACAGTTTTATTGTTCATGATGATATATTTTTATCTTGTGCAATGTA
ACATCAGAGATTTTGAGACACAACGTGGCTTTGTTGAATAAATCGAACTTTTGCTGAGTTGAAGGATCAG
TAGCGGAGTGTATACTGGCTTACTATGTTGGCACTGATGAGGGTGTCAGTGAAGTGCTTCATGTGGCAGG
AGAAAAAAGGCTGCACCGGTGCGTCAGCAGAATATGTGATACAGGATATATTCCGCTTCCTCGCTCACTG
ACTCGCTACGCTCGGTCGTTCGACTGCGGCGAGCGGAAATGGCTTACGAACGGGGCGGAGATTTCCTGGA
AGATGCCAGGAAGATACTTAACAGGGAAGTGAGAGGGCCGCGGCAAAGCCGTTTTTCCATAGGCTCCGCC
CCCCTGACAAGCATCACGAAATCTGACGCTCAAATCAGTGGTGGCGAAACCCGACAGGACTATAAAGATA
CCAGGCGTTTCCCCCTGGCGGCTCCCTCGTGCGCTCTCCTGTTCCTGCCTTTCGGTTTACCGGTGTCATT
CCGCTGTTATGGCCGCGTTTGTCTCATTCCACGCCTGACACTCAGTTCCGGGTAGGCAGTTCGCTCCAAG
CTGGACTGTATGCACGAACCCCCCGTTCAGTCCGACCGCTGCGCCTTATCCGGTAACTATCGTCTTGAGT
CCAACCCGGAAAGACATGCAAAAGCACCACTGGCAGCAGCCACTGGTAATTGATTTAGAGGAGTTAGTCT
TGAAGTCATGCGCCGGTTAAGGCTAAACTGAAAGGACAAGTTTTGGTGACTGCGCTCCTCCAAGCCAGTT
ACCTCGGTTCAAAGAGTTGGTAGCTCAGAGAACCTTCGAAAAACCGCCCTGCAAGGCGGTTTTTTCGTTT
TCAGAGCAAGAGATTACGCGCAGACCAAAACGATCTCAAGAAGATCATCTTATTAATCAGATAAAATATT
TGCGGCCGCCCCTGAATTCGCATCTAGACTGATGAGACGTGGTAGAGCCACAAACAGCCGGTACAAGCAA
CGATCTCCAGGACCATCTGAATCATGCGCGGATGACACGAACTCACGACGGCGATCACAGACATTAACCC
ACAGTACAGACACTGCGACAACGTGGCAATTCGTCGCAATACAACGGATTTACTTTACGGCTAGCTCAGT
CCTAGGTACAATGCTAGCGCTAGCTTCACACAGGAAACCAGATCTATGTCTTATAAGAATAACCATTCTA
TTTTATCAAAACCAAATGATCCAGTCGAAGTAATTAGAGATGCATTATCTAAGGCTTTACAGTTCTACTA
CCCATTGGCCGGTAGATTGAGAGAAGGTCCAAATAAGAAGTTGATGGTTGACTGTACCGGAGAAGGTATT
TTATTTGTAGAGGCTAATGCCGAAGTTACCTTAGATGAGTTAGGTGATGCTATCTTACCACCATGCCCAT
TCTTAGATGGTTTCTTATTTAACGTTCCAGGTTCAGATGGTATTTTAGGTTCTCCATTGTGTTTGATACA
AGTAACTAGATTGTCATGTGGTGGATTCATATTCGCATTAAGATTGAACCATACTATCTGCGATGCTTTG
GGTTTAGTTCAGTTCTTGAACGCTGTAGGTGAAATAGCTCAAGGTAAGTACGCACCATCTATAACCCCTG
TTTGGGAAAGAGAGTTATTATCAGCAAGAGATCCTCCAAGAATCTCATGCACACATGAGGAATTTGACGA
TTCTATTGATCACTCTTACCCAAATTATGGAGCTACTGTTCAGCAGTGTTACTGTTTTGGTCCAAAGGAG
ATCAAATCTTTGAGAGAACATTTGCCACCACATTTGTCTACATGTTCTTCTACTTTTGAATTGATCACCG
CCTGCGTTTGGAAGTGCAGAACTATATCATTGGATATGGACCCAGAACAGATAGTAAGATTGTCTTGTGT
AGTAACCGCCTTAGGTAAGCATAACAACGTTTGCTTGCCATTGGGTTATTACGGTAATACTTTCACCTAT
CCAGCAGTCGTTTCTACCGCCGAGAGGTTGTGTAACTCACCTTTAGGTTACGCAGTAGAATTGGTCAAGA
AATCTAAGGCTAAAATGTCTGAAGAGTATTTAAGATCAGCCATAGATTTTGTTGAGGTCAGGGGAAGACC
TCCATTCGCCTTAGAAGGTATGTCAGATTTCTTAGTTTCTGATAATACAAGAACTGGTTTGGGTGAAATA
GACTTTGGTTTTGGTAAACCAGTTTACGCTGGTGTTGCTAAATCAACCGATTTAATCTCATTTTATGTAA
GGTCAACAAATAAGGAGGAAAGAGAAATCTTAGTCCCTGTTTGTTTGCCAATATTGTCAATGGAGATATT
TCAACAAGAGTTAAAGAAGATGATCGGAGGATCCGTGTCCAAAGGAGAGGAGTTAATCAAGGAAAACATG
AGAATGAAAGTTGTCATGGAGGGCTCCGTTAATGGTCACCAATTCAAGTGTACAGGGGAAGGTGAAGGTA
ATCCTTACATGGGTACACAAACTATGAGAATTAAAGTAATTGAAGGCGGACCACTACCATTTGCATTTGA
CATTCTGGCAACGTCATTCATGTACGGATCACGAACTTTCATCAAGTACCCTAAAGGTATACCAGACTTT
TTCAAGCAATCTTTTCCAGAGGGTTTTACATGGGAAAGGGTTACAAGATACGAAGATGGGGGTGTCGTCA
CAGTTATGCAAGATACTTCATTAGAAGATGGCTGCCTTGTCTATCATGTGCAAGTAAGAGGGGTGAATTT
TCCTTCTAACGGACCTGTGATGCAGAAAAAGACCAAAGGTTGGGAACCAAATACTGAAATGATGTACCCA
GCTGATGGAGGTTTGAGAGGCTACACACACATGGCGCTTAAAGTTGATGGTGGAGGTCATTTGTCTTGTA
GTTTTGTTACCACTTATCGTTCTAAAAAGACTGTTGGCAATATCAAAATGCCAGGAATACATGCTGTAGA
CCACAGACTAGAAAGACTCGAAGAGAGCGATAACGAAATGTTCGTTGTACAGAGAGAGCATGCCGTAGCC
AAATTTGCTGGCTTAGGCGGTGGTATGGATGAATTGTATAAGTAACTCGAGTGGCCTCGGTACCAAATTC
CAGAAAAGACACCCGAAAGGGTGTTTTTTCGTTTTGGTCCGCTGGAA
